>Addgene plasmid #245076 | pAAV-G1B3-Mito-Timer-WPRE-miR124T-SYNpolyA | addgene full sequence | sequence record 488279 | Addgene NGS Result
TTGAGATCCTTTTTTTCTGCGCGTAATCTGCTGCTTGCAAACAAAAAAACCACCGCTACCAGCGGTGGTT
TGTTTGCCGGATCAAGAGCTACCAACTCTTTTTCCGAAGGTAACTGGCTTCAGCAGAGCGCAGATACCAA
ATACTGTTCTTCTAGTGTAGCCGTAGTTAGGCCACCACTTCAAGAACTCTGTAGCACCGCCTACATACCT
CGCTCTGCTAATCCTGTTACCAGTGGCTGCTGCCAGTGGCGATAAGTCGTGTCTTACCGGGTTGGACTCA
AGACGATAGTTACCGGATAAGGCGCAGCGGTCGGGCTGAACGGGGGGTTCGTGCACACAGCCCAGCTTGG
AGCGAACGACCTACACCGAACTGAGATACCTACAGCGTGAGCTATGAGAAAGCGCCACGCTTCCCGAAGG
GAGAAAGGCGGACAGGTATCCGGTAAGCGGCAGGGTCGGAACAGGAGAGCGCACGAGGGAGCTTCCAGGG
GGAAACGCCTGGTATCTTTATAGTCCTGTCGGGTTTCGCCACCTCTGACTTGAGCGTCGATTTTTGTGAT
GCTCGTCAGGGGGGCGGAGCCTATGGAAAAACGCCAGCAACGCGGCCTTTTTACGGTTCCTGGCCTTTTG
CTGGCCTTTTGCTCACATGTCCTGCAGGCAGCTGCGCGCTCGCTCGCTCACTGAGGCCGCCCGGGCGTCG
GGCGACCTTTGGTCGCCCGGCCTCAGTGAGCGAGCGAGCGCGCAGAGAGGGAGTGGCCAACTCCATCACT
AGGGGTTCCTGCGGCCTCTAGTGGATCCCCCGGGCTGCAGGAATTATCACAAGTTTGTACAAAAAAGCAG
GCTCCACCATGGGAACCAATTCAGTCGACTGGATCCGGTACCGAATTCGAGCTCGGTACCAGATCTAACA
TATCCTGGTGTGGAGTAGGGGACGCTGCTCTGACAGAGGCTCGGGGGCCTGAGCTGGCTCTGTGAGCTGG
GGAGGAGGCAGACAGCCAGGCCTTGTCTGCAAGCAGACCTGGCAGCATTGGGCTGGCCGCCCCCCAGGGC
CTCCTCTTCATGCCCAGTGAATGACTCACCTTGGCACAGACACAATGTTCGGGGTGGGCACAGTGCCTGC
TTCCCGCCGCACCCCAGCCCCCCTCAAATGCCTTCCGAGAAGCCCATTGAGCAGGGGGCTTGCATTGCAC
CCCAGCCTGACAGCCTGGCATCTTGGGATAAAAGCAGCACAGCCCCCTAGGGGCTGCCCTTGCTGTGTGG
CGCCACCGGCGGTGGAGAACAAGGCTCTATTCAGCCTGTGCCCAGGAAAGGGGATCAGGGGATGCCCAGG
CATGGACAGTGGGTGGCAGGGGGGGAGAGGAGGGCTGTCTGCTTCCCAGAAGTCCAAGGACACAAATGGG
TGAGGGGAGAGCTCTCCCCATAGCTGGGCTGCGGCCCAACCCCACCCCCTCAGGCTATGCCAGGGGGTGT
TGCCAGGGGCACCCGATCTTCCTCTTCATGCCCAGTGAATGACTCACCTTGGCACAGACACAATGTTCGG
GGTGGGCACAGTGCCTGCTTCCCGCCGCACCCCAGCCCCCCTCAAATGCCTTCCGAGAAGCCCATTGAGC
AGGCCCGATCTTCCTCTTCATGCCCAGTGAATGACTCACCTTGGCACAGACACAATGTTCGGGGTGGGCA
CAGTGCCTGCTTCCCGCCGCACCCCAGCCCCCCTCAAATGCCTTCCGAGAAGCCCATTGAGCAGGCCCGA
TCTTCCTCTTCATGCCCAGTGAATGACTCACCTTGGCACAGACACAATGTTCGGGGTGGGCACAGTGCCT
GCTTCCCGCCGCACCCCAGCCCCCCTCAAATGCCTTCCGAGAAGCCCATTGAGCAGGCCCGGGCATCGCC
AGTCTAGCCCACTCCTTCATAAAGCCCTCGCATCCCAGGAGCGAGCAGAGCCAGAGCAGGTTGGAGAGGA
GACGCATCACCTCCGCTGCTCGCGGGGATCCTCTAGAGTCGACGGATCCGGGGAATTCGCGGCCGCACTC
GAGATCTAGTGGATCCCCCGGGCTGCAGGAATTATCACAAGTTTGTACAAAAAAGCAGGCTCCGCGGCCG
CCCCCTTCACCAGATCTGCTAGCATGTCCGTCCTGACGCCGCTGCTGCTGCGGGGCTTGACAGGCTCGGC
CCGGCGGCTCCCAGTGCCGCGCGCCAAGATCCATTCGTTGGGGGATCCACCGGTCGCCACCATGGCCTCC
TCCGAGAACGTCATCACCGAGTTCATGCGCTTCAAGGTGCGCATGGAGGGCACCGTGAACGGCCACGAGT
TCGAGATCGAGGGCGAGGGCGAGGGCCGCCCCTACGAGGGCCACAACACCGTGAAGCTGAAGGTGACCAA
GGGCGGCCCCCTGCCCTTCGCCTGGGACATCCTGTCCCCCCAGTTCCAGTACGGCTCCAAGGTGTACGTG
AAGCACCCCGCCGACATCCCCGACTACAAGAAGCTGTCCTTCCCCGAGGGCTTCAAGTGGGAGCGCGTGA
TGAACTTCGAGGACGGCGGCGTGGCGACCGTGACCCAGGACTCCTCCCTGCAGGACGGCTGCTTCATCTA
CAAGGTGAAGTTCATCGGCGTGAACTTCCCCTCCGACGGCCCCGTGATGCAGAAGAAGACCATGGGCTGG
GAGGCCTCCACCGAGCGCCTGTACCCCCGCGACGGCGTGCTGAAGGGCGAGATCCACAAGGCCCTGAAGC
TGAAGGACGGCGGCCACTACCTGGTGGAGTTCAAGTCCATCTACATGGCCAAGAAGCCCGTGCAGCTGCC
CGGCTACTACTACGTGGACACCAAGCTGGACATCACCTCCCACAACGAGGACTACACCATCGTGGAGCAG
TACGAGCGCACCGAGGGCCGCCACCACCTGTTCCTGTAGCTCGAGAAGGGTGGGCGCGCCGACCCAGCTT
TCTTGTACAAAGTGGTGATAATTCGATATCAAGCTTATCGATACCGTCGACCTCGAGGGAATTCCGATAA
TCAACCTCTGGATTACAAAATTTGTGAAAGATTGACTGGTATTCTTAACTATGTTGCTCCTTTTACGCTA
TGTGGATACGCTGCTTTAATGCCTTTGTATCATGCTATTGCTTCCCGTATGGCTTTCATTTTCTCCTCCT
TGTATAAATCCTGGTTGCTGTCTCTTTATGAGGAGTTGTGGCCCGTTGTCAGGCAACGTGGCGTGGTGTG
CACTGTGTTTGCTGACGCAACCCCCACTGGTTGGGGCATTGCCACCACCTGTCAGCTCCTTTCCGGGACT
TTCGCTTTCCCCCTCCCTATTGCCACGGCGGAACTCATCGCCGCCTGCCTTGCCCGCTGCTGGACAGGGG
CTCGGCTGTTGGGCACTGACAATTCCGTGGTGTTGTCGGGGAAGCTGACGTCCTTTCCATGGCTGCTCGC
CTGTGTTGCCACCTGGATTCTGCGCGGGACGTCCTTCTGCTACGTCCCTTCGGCCCTCAATCCAGCGGAC
CTTCCTTCCCGCGGCCTGCTGCCGGCTCTGCGGCCTCTTCCGCGTCTTCGCCTTCGCCCTCAGACGAGTC
GGATCTCCCTTTGGGCCGCCTCCCCGCATCGGGAATTCGAGCTCGGTACCTAATGGCATTCACCGCGTGC
CTTAATTCGAATGGCATTCACCGCGTGCCTTAAACGCGTTGGCATTCACCGCGTGCCTTAAATGCATTGG
CATTCACCGCGTGCCTTAAGGTACCTTTAAGACCAATGACTTACAAGGCAGCTGTAGATCAATTCAATAA
AAGATCTTTATTTTCATTAGATCTGTGTGTTGGTTTTTTGTGTGCGGCCGCAGGAACCCCTAGTGATGGA
GTTGGCCACTCCCTCTCTGCGCGCTCGCTCGCTCACTGAGGCCGGGCGACCAAAGGTCGCCCGACGCCCG
GGCTTTGCCCGGGCGGCCTCAGTGAGCGAGCGAGCGCGCAGCTGCCTGCAGGGGCGCCTGATGCGGTATT
TTCTCCTTACGCATCTGTGCGGTATTTCACACCGCATA
[95 nt withheld, positions 4029-4123]
T
[46 nt withheld, positions 4125-4170]
C
[141 nt withheld, positions 4172-4312]
CCTTTGACGTTGGAGTCCACGTTCTTT
[37 nt withheld, positions 4340-4376]
ACTCTATCTCGGGCTATTCTTTTGATTTATAAGGGATTTTGCCGATTTCGGTCTATTGGTTAAAAAATGA
GCTGATTTAACAAAAATTTAACGCGAATTTTAACAAAATATTAACGTTTACAATTTTATGGTGCACTCTC
AGTACAATCTGCTCTGATGCCGCATAGTTAAGCCAGCCCCGACACCCGCCAACACCCGCTGACGCGCCCT
GACGGGCTTGTCTGCTCCCGGCATCCGCTTACAGACAAGCTGTGACCGTCTCCGGGAGCTGCATGTGTCA
GAGGTTTTCACCGTCATCACCGAAACGCGCGAGACGAAAGGGCCTCGTGATACGCCTATTTTTATAGGTT
AATGTCATGATAATAATGGTTTCTTAGACGTCAGGTGGCACTTTTCGGGGAAATGTGCGCGGAACCCCTA
TTTGTTTATTTTTCTAAATACATTCAAATATGTATCCGCTCATGAGACAATAACCCTGATAAATGCTTCA
ATAATATTGAAAAAGGAAGAGTATGAGTATTCAACATTTCCGTGTCGCCCTTATTCCCTTTTTTGCGGCA
TTTTGCCTTCCTGTTTTTGCTCACCCAGAAACGCTGGTGAAAGTAAAAGATGCTGAAGATCAGTTGGGTG
CACGAGTGGGTTACATCGAACTGGATCTCAACAGCGGTAAGATCCTTGAGAGTTTTCGCCCCGAAGAACG
TTTTCCAATGATGAGCACTTTTAAAGTTCTGCTATGTGGCGCGGTATTATCCCGTATTGACGCCGGGCAA
GAGCAACTCGGTCGCCGCATACACTATTCTCAGAATGACTTGGTTGAGTACTCACCAGTCACAGAAAAGC
ATCTTACGGATGGCATGACAGTAAGAGAATTATGCAGTGCTGCCATAACCATGAGTGATAACACTGCGGC
CAACTTACTTCTGACAACGATCGGAGGACCGAAGGAGCTAACCGCTTTTTTGCACAACATGGGGGATCAT
GTAACTCGCCTTGATCGTTGGGAACCGGAGCTGAATGAAGCCATACCAAACGACGAGCGTGACACCACGA
TGCCTGTAGCAATGGCAACAACGTTGCGCAAACTATTAACTGGCGAACTACTTACTCTAGCTTCCCGGCA
ACAATTAATAGACTGGATGGAGGCGGATAAAGTTGCAGGACCACTTCTGCGCTCGGCCCTTCCGGCTGGC
TGGTTTATTGCTGATAAATCTGGAGCCGGTGAGCGTGGAAGCCGCGGTATCATTGCAGCACTGGGGCCAG
ATGGTAAGCCCTCCCGTATCGTAGTTATCTACACGACGGGGAGTCAGGCAACTATGGATGAACGAAATAG
ACAGATCGCTGAGATAGGTGCCTCACTGATTAAGCATTGGTAACTGTCAGACCAAGTTTACTCATATATA
CTTTAGATTGATTTAAAACTTCATTTTTAATTTAAAAGGATCTAGGTGAAGATCCTTTTTGATAATCTCA
TGACCAAAATCCCTTAACGTGAGTTTTCGTTCCACTGAGCGTCAGACCCCGTAGAAAAGATCAAAGGATC
TTC
Features (pLannotate 1.2.2; 23 found; start..end, strand, type, name):
      1..589     +  rep_origin     ori: high-copy-number ColE1/pMB1/pBR322/pUC origin of replication
    662..689     +  repeat_region  AAV2 ITR (fragment): inverted terminal repeat of adeno-associated virus serotype 2 inverted
    718..745     +  repeat_region  AAV2 ITR (fragment): inverted terminal repeat of adeno-associated virus serotype 2 inverted
    788..815     +  misc_feature   MCS (fragment): pBluescript multiple cloning site
    819..843     +  protein_bind   attB1: mutant version of attB; recombination site for the Gateway® BP reaction BP Clonase™
    883..900     +  misc_feature   MCS (fragment): pUC18/19 multiple cloning site
   1983..2003    +  misc_feature   MCS (fragment): pUC18/19 multiple cloning site
   2036..2063    +  misc_feature   MCS (fragment): pBluescript multiple cloning site
   2067..2091    +  protein_bind   attB1: mutant version of attB; recombination site for the Gateway® BP reaction BP Clonase™
   2124..2198    +  CDS            COX8 presequence: mitochondrial presequence of human cytochrome c oxidase subunit VIII (Rizutto et al., 1989)
   2232..2909    +  CDS            DsRed2: improved tetrameric variant of DsRed fluorescent protein mammalian codon-optimized
   2932..2956    -  protein_bind   attB2: mutant version of attB; recombination site for the Gateway® BP reaction BP Clonase™
   2960..2999    +  misc_feature   MCS (fragment): pBluescript multiple cloning site
   3009..3597    +  misc_feature   WPRE: woodchuck hepatitis virus posttranscriptional regulatory element
   3603..3620    +  misc_feature   MCS (fragment): pUC18/19 multiple cloning site
   3776..3824    +  polyA_signal   poly(A) signal: synthetic polyadenylation signal
   3832..3972    +  repeat_region  AAV2 ITR: inverted terminal repeat of adeno-associated virus serotype 2 inverted
   3977..4028    -  misc_feature   bom (fragment): basis of mobility region from pBR322
   4047..4502    +  rep_origin     f1 ori (sequence partly withheld): f1 bacteriophage origin of replication; arrow indicates direction of (+) strand synthesis
   4503..4552    -  misc_feature   bom (fragment): basis of mobility region from pBR322
   4654..4689    -  CDS            rop (fragment): Rop protein, which maintains plasmids at low copy number; rop
   4784..4888    +  promoter       AmpR promoter: bla
   4889..5749    +  CDS            AmpR: β-lactamase; bla; confers resistance to ampicillin, carbenicillin, and related antibiotics
