[The description below was written by a language model from this plasmid's Addgene catalogue record and pLannotate feature annotations shown in this document.]
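Description:
pAAV-G1B3-Mito-Timer-WPRE-miR124T-SYNpolyA is a single-stranded AAV transfer plasmid (AAVss backbone, about 5.9 kb in total) for mammalian expression of a mitochondrially targeted fluorescent timer reporter. It is propagated in bacteria through a high-copy ColE1/pUC-type origin with ampicillin selection (AmpR under its own bla promoter), and it also carries an f1 phage origin. The expression cassette is bounded by AAV2 inverted terminal repeats, which allow the intervening DNA to be replicated and packaged into AAV particles. The annotation detects a full ITR on the 3' side but only short ITR fragments on the 5' side, which is common when automated tools read these repetitive, structured elements.

Expression is driven by the human G1B3 promoter according to the catalogue entry. This promoter is not annotated in the feature table, but presumably occupies the unannotated stretch between the first two Gateway attB1-type sites. Downstream, flanked by attB1 and attB2 recombination scars that indicate Gateway-based assembly, lies the Mito-Timer coding sequence: the COX8 mitochondrial presequence fused to a DsRed-derived protein. The software labels it as DsRed2, while the record names it Timer, a DsRed variant whose emission shifts from green to red as it matures, so that mitochondrial age and turnover can be followed. A WPRE enhances transcript stability and expression, and a synthetic polyadenylation signal terminates the message. Between these elements, the record places miR-124 target sequences (not separately annotated). Because miR-124 is abundant in neurons, these sites repress the transgene there, restricting reporter expression to non-neuronal cells after AAV delivery.
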