Addgene plasmid #245076: pAAV-G1B3-Mito-Timer-WPRE-miR124T-SYNpolyA
Purpose: Mito-Timer fluorescent reporter, with miRNA-124 target sequence to repress transgene expression in neurons
Depositing lab: Nicole Déglon. Depositing organization: Centre Hospitalier Universitaire Vaudois (CHUV).
Backbone
  Vector backbone: AAVss
  Backbone size w/o insert (bp): 4314
  Vector type: Mammalian Expression, AAV
Growth in bacteria
  Bacterial resistance: Ampicillin, 100 μg/mL
  Growth temperature: 37°C
  Growth strain: NEB Stable
  Copy number: High Copy
Gene/Insert
  Gene/Insert name: mito-Timer
  Species: Synthetic
  Insert size (bp): 1605
  Promoter: Human G1B3 promoter
  Cloning method: Unknown
Terms and licenses: Academic/Nonprofit Terms; Industry Terms: Not Available to Industry
How to cite: pAAV-G1B3-Mito-Timer-WPRE-miR124T-SYNpolyA was a gift from Nicole Déglon (Addgene plasmid # 245076 ; http://n2t.net/addgene:245076 ; RRID:Addgene_245076)
